Addgene plasmid #229809: pCAGEN-Dre-nls (JDW 1131)
Purpose: A CAGGS-driven dre recombinase followed by a c-terminal 1x nls sequence
Depositing lab: Joshua Wythe. Depositing organization: University of Virginia. Publication: MultiSite Assembly of Gateway Induced Clones (MAGIC): a flexible cloning toolbox for use in vertebrate model systems. Gillespie WB 3rd, Zhang Y, Ruiz OE, Cerda J 3rd, Ortiz-Guzman J, Sherman M, Turner WD, Largoza G, Mosser LE, Fujimoto E, Chien CB, Kwan KM, Arenkiel BR, Devine WP, Wythe JD. Development. 2025 Nov 15;152(22):dev204308. doi: 10.1242/dev.204308. Epub 2025 Nov 13. PubMed 41230856.
Backbone
  Vector backbone: pCAGEN-DEST
  Vector type: Mammalian Expression
Growth in bacteria
  Bacterial resistance: Ampicillin, 100 μg/mL
  Growth temperature: 37°C
  Growth strain: NEB Stable
  Copy number: High Copy
Gene/Insert
  Gene/Insert name: DRE recombinase-nls
  Species: Synthetic
  Promoter: CAG
  Tag / fusion protein: SV40 NLS (C terminal on insert)
  Cloning method: Gateway Cloning
  Sequencing primers: 5′ pCAG-F
Terms and licenses: Academic/Nonprofit Terms; Industry Terms: Not Available to Industry
Depositor comments: Please visit https://doi.org/10.1101/2024.07.13.603267 for bioRxiv preprint.
How to cite: pCAGEN-Dre-nls (JDW 1131) was a gift from Joshua Wythe (Addgene plasmid # 229809 ; http://n2t.net/addgene:229809 ; RRID:Addgene_229809)
