[The description below was written by a language model from this plasmid's Addgene catalogue record and pLannotate feature annotations shown in this document.]
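Description:
pCAGEN-Dre-nls (JDW 1131) is a mammalian expression plasmid of about 6 kb that produces Dre recombinase from the strong, broadly active CAG (CAGGS) promoter. It was made by Gateway cloning into the pCAGEN-DEST destination backbone. The feature table shows the three parts of the CAG unit in order: the human CMV immediate-early enhancer, the chicken β-actin promoter, and a chimeric chicken β-actin/rabbit β-globin intron. These are followed by attB1 and attB2 sites, the scars of the Gateway recombination that flank the insert. The roughly 1.1 kb interval between the att sites is not annotated by the automated tool, but according to the catalogue entry it holds the synthetic Dre coding sequence fused at its C terminus to a single SV40 nuclear localization signal, which directs the enzyme to the nucleus. Downstream, a short β-globin-derived fragment and the rabbit β-globin polyadenylation signal terminate the transcript.

In bacteria the plasmid is maintained at high copy through a ColE1/pUC-type origin and selected with ampicillin via the β-lactamase gene and its own promoter. The backbone also carries remnants of lac regulatory elements, small lacI fragments, an SV40 origin with a partial SV40 promoter, and an SV40 poly(A) signal. The SV40 origin can support episomal replication in cells expressing large T antigen.

Dre is a site-specific recombinase that acts on rox sites and is generally considered orthogonal to Cre/loxP. A constitutive Dre expression plasmid like this one is therefore suited to excising, inverting or activating rox-flanked cassettes in transfected or electroporated vertebrate cells. It can be used alone or with Cre- or Flp-based systems for intersectional genetics. The construct belongs to a Gateway-based modular cloning toolkit for vertebrate model systems.
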