Features (pLannotate 1.2.2; 18 found; start..end, strand, type, name):
      4..383     +  enhancer       CMV enhancer: human cytomegalovirus immediate early enhancer
    385..662     +  promoter       chicken β-actin promoter: No description available
    663..1679    +  intron         chimeric intron: chimera between introns from chicken β-actin and rabbit β-globin
   1746..1770    +  protein_bind   attB1: mutant version of attB; recombination site for the Gateway® BP reaction BP Clonase™
   2890..2914    -  protein_bind   attB2: mutant version of attB; recombination site for the Gateway® BP reaction BP Clonase™
   2929..3000    +  CDS            HBB (fragment): HBB_PONPY - Experimental evidence at transcript level: Swiss-Prot protein existence level 2. Involved in oxygen transport from the lung to the various peripheral tissues. From Pongo pygmaeus (Bornean orangutan).
   3071..3126    +  polyA_signal   β-globin poly(A) signal: rabbit β-globin polyadenylation signal (Gil and Proudfoot, 1987)
   3511..3527    -  protein_bind   lac operator: The lac repressor binds to the lac operator to inhibit transcription in E. coli. This inhibition can be relieved by adding lactose or isopropyl-β-D-thiogalactopyranoside (IPTG). lac repressor encoded by lacI
   3535..3565    -  promoter       lac promoter: promoter for the E. coli lac operon
   3580..3601    -  protein_bind   CAP binding site: CAP binding activates transcription in the presence of cAMP. E. coli catabolite activator protein
   3614..3653    -  CDS            lacI (fragment): lac repressor; lacI; The lac repressor binds to the lac operator to inhibit transcription in E. coli. This inhibition can be relieved by adding lactose or isopropyl-β-D-thiogalactopyranoside (IPTG).
   3660..3682    +  promoter       SV40 promoter (fragment): SV40 enhancer and early promoter
   3706..3841    +  rep_origin     SV40 ori: SV40 origin of replication
   3861..3995    +  polyA_signal   SV40 poly(A) signal: SV40 polyadenylation signal
   3997..4051    -  CDS            lacI (fragment): lac repressor; lacI; The lac repressor binds to the lac operator to inhibit transcription in E. coli. This inhibition can be relieved by adding lactose or isopropyl-β-D-thiogalactopyranoside (IPTG).
   4234..4822    -  rep_origin     ori: high-copy-number ColE1/pMB1/pBR322/pUC origin of replication
   4993..5853    -  CDS            AmpR: β-lactamase; bla; confers resistance to ampicillin, carbenicillin, and related antibiotics
   5854..5958    -  promoter       AmpR promoter: bla
>Addgene plasmid #229809 | pCAGEN-Dre-nls (JDW 1131) | addgene full sequence | sequence record 460319 | Addgene NGS Result
GTCGACATTGATTATTGACTAGTTATTAATAGTAATCAATTACGGGGTCATTAGTTCATAGCCCATATAT
GGAGTTCCGCGTTACATAACTTACGGTAAATGGCCCGCCTGGCTGACCGCCCAACGACCCCCGCCCATTG
ACGTCAATAATGACGTATGTTCCCATAGTAACGCCAATAGGGACTTTCCATTGACGTCAATGGGTGGAGT
ATTTACGGTAAACTGCCCACTTGGCAGTACATCAAGTGTATCATATGCCAAGTACGCCCCCTATTGACGT
CAATGACGGTAAATGGCCCGCCTGGCATTATGCCCAGTACATGACCTTATGGGACTTTCCTACTTGGCAG
TACATCTACGTATTAGTCATCGCTATTACCATGGTCGAGGTGAGCCCCACGTTCTGCTTCACTCTCCCCA
TCTCCCCCCCCTCCCCACCCCCAATTTTGTATTTATTTATTTTTTAATTATTTTGTGCAGCGATGGGGGC
GGGGGGGGGGGGGGGGCGCGCGCCAGGCGGGGCGGGGCGGGGCGAGGGGCGGGGCGGGGCGAGGCGGAGA
GGTGCGGCGGCAGCCAATCAGAGCGGCGCGCTCCGAAAGTTTCCTTTTATGGCGAGGCGGCGGCGGCGGC
GGCCCTATAAAAAGCGAAGCGCGCGGCGGGCGGGAGTCGCTGCGCGCTGCCTTCGCCCCGTGCCCCGCTC
CGCCGCCGCCTCGCGCCGCCCGCCCCGGCTCTGACTGACCGCGTTACTCCCACAGGTGAGCGGGCGGGAC
GGCCCTTCTCCTCCGGGCTGTAATTAGCGCTTGGTTTAATGACGGCTTGTTTCTTTTCTGTGGCTGCGTG
AAAGCCTTGAGGGGCTCCGGGAGGGCCCTTTGTGCGGGGGGAGCGGCTCGGGGGGTGCGTGCGTGTGTGT
GTGCGTGGGGAGCGCCGCGTGCGGCTCCGCGCTGCCCGGCGGCTGTGAGCGCTGCGGGCGCGGCGCGGGG
CTTTGTGCGCTCCGCAGTGTGCGCGAGGGGAGCGCGGCCGGGGGCGGTGCCCCGCGGTGCGGGGGGGGCT
GCGAGGGGAACAAAGGCTGCGTGCGGGGTGTGTGCGTGGGGGGGTGAGCAGGGGGTGTGGGCGCGTCGGT
CGGGCTGCAACCCCCCCTGCACCCCCCTCCCCGAGTTGCTGAGCACGGCCCGGCTTCGGGTGCGGGGCTC
CGTACGGGGCGTGGCGCGGGGCTCGCCGTGCCGGGCGGGGGGTGGCGGCAGGTGGGGGTGCCGGGCGGGG
CGGGGCCGCCTCGGGCCGGGGAGGGCTCGGGGGAGGGGCGCGGCGGCCCCCGGAGCGCCGGCGGCTGTCG
AGGCGCGGCGAGCCGCAGCCATTGCCTTTTATGGTAATCGTGCGAGAGGGCGCAGGGACTTCCTTTGTCC
CAAATCTGTGCGGAGCCGAAATCTGGGAGGCGCCGCCGCACCCCCTCTAGCGGGCGCGGGGCGAAGCGGT
GCGGCGCCGGCAGGAAGGAAATGGGCGGGGAGGGCCTTCGTGCGTCGCCGCGCCGCCGTCCCCTTCTCCC
TCTCCAGCCTCGGGGCTGTCCGCGGGGGGACGGCTGCCTTCGGGGGGGACGGGGCAGGGCGGGGTTCGGC
TTCTGGCGTGTGACCGGCGGCTCTAGAGCCTCTGCTAACCATGTTCATGCCTTCTTCTTTTTCCTACAGC
TCCTGGGCAACGTGCTGGTTATTGTGCTGTCTCATCATTTTGGCAAAGAATTCCTCGAGGATATCACAAG
TTTGTACAAAAAAGCAGGCTCCGCGGCCGCCCCCTTCACCGTCGCCACCATGGGTGCTAGCGAGCTGATC
ATCTCTGGCTCCTCTGGAGGATTCCTGAGGAACATCGGCAAGGAGTACCAGGAGGCTGCTGAGAACTTCA
TGAGATTCATGAATGACCAGGGAGCCTACGCCCCTAACACCCTGAGAGACCTGAGGCTGGTGTTCCACTC
CTGGGCTAGATGGTGCCACGCTAGACAGCTGGCCTGGTTCCCTATCTCTCCTGAGATGGCTAGGGAGTAC
TTCCTTCAGCTGCACGATGCTGACCTGGCCTCTACCACCATCGACAAGCACTACGCCATGCTGAACATGC
TGCTGTCCCACTGTGGCCTGCCTCCTCTGTCTGATGACAAGTCTGTGAGCCTGGCCATGAGGAGAATCCG
GAGAGAGGCTGCCACCGAGAAGGGAGAGAGAACCGGCCAGGCCATCCCTCTGAGATGGGATGACCTGAAG
CTGCTGGATGTGCTGCTGTCTAGATCTGAGAGACTGGTGGACCTGAGGAATAGGGCCTTCCTGTTTGTGG
CCTACAACACCCTGATGAGGATGTCTGAGATCTCTAGGATCAGAGTGGGAGACCTGGACCAGACCGGAGA
CACCGTGACCCTGCACATCTCCCACACCAAGACCATCACCACCGCTGCTGGCCTGGACAAAGTGCTGTCT
AGGAGGACCACCGCTGTGCTGAATGACTGGCTGGATGTGTCTGGCCTGAGAGAGCACCCTGACGCTGTGC
TGTTCCCTCCTATCCACCGGAGCAACAAGGCTAGGATCACCACCACCCCTCTGACCGCCCCTGCCATGGA
GAAGATTTTTAGCGATGCCTGGGTGCTGCTGAACAAGAGGGATGCCACCCCTAACAAGGGCCGCTACCGG
ACCTGGACCGGCCACTCTGCTAGAGTGGGAGCTGCCATCGACATGGCTGAGAAGCAAGTGTCCATGGTGG
AGATCATGCAGGAGGGCACCTGGAAAAAGCCTGAGACACTGATGAGATACCTGAGGAGGGGAGGAGTGTC
TGTGGGAGCCAACTCTAGGCTGATGGACTCCGCTAGCGGCGCCGGTCCTAAGAAGAAGAGGAAAGTGTGA
TGAAAGGGTGGGCGCGCCGACCCAGCTTTCTTGTACAAAGTGGTGATATCGCGGCCGCACTCCTCAGGTG
CAGGCTGCCTATCAGAAGGTGGTGGCTGGTGTGGCCAATGCCCTGGCTCACAAATACCACTGAGATCTTT
TTCCCTCTGCCAAAAATTATGGGGACATCATGAAGCCCCTTGAGCATCTGACTTCTGGCTAATAAAGGAA
ATTTATTTTCATTGCAATAGTGTGTTGGAATTTTTTGTGTCTCTCACTCGGAAGGACATATGGGAGGGCA
AATCATTTAAAACATCAGAATGAGTATTTGGTTTAGAGTTTGGCAACATATGCCCATATGCTGGCTGCCA
TGAACAAAGGTTGGCTATAAAGAGGTCATCAGTATATGAAACAGCCCCCTGCTGTCCATTCCTTATTCCA
TAGAAAAGCCTTGACTTGAGGTTAGATTTTTTTTATATTTTGTTTTGTGTTATTTTTTTCTTTAACATCC
CTAAAATTTTCCTTACATGTTTTACTAGCCAGATTTTTCCTCCTCTCCTGACTACTCCCAGTCATAGCTG
TCCCTCTTCTCTTATGGAGATCCCTCGACCTGCAGCCCAAGCTTGGCGTAATCATGGTCATAGCTGTTTC
CTGTGTGAAATTGTTATCCGCTCACAATTCCACACAACATACGAGCCGGAAGCATAAAGTGTAAAGCCTG
GGGTGCCTAATGAGTGAGCTAACTCACATTAATTGCGTTGCGCTCACTGCCCGCTTTCCAGTCGGGAAAC
CTGTCGTGCCAGCGGATCCGCATCTCAATTAGTCAGCAACCATAGTCCCGCCCCTAACTCCGCCCATCCC
GCCCCTAACTCCGCCCAGTTCCGCCCATTCTCCGCCCCATGGCTGACTAATTTTTTTTATTTATGCAGAG
GCCGAGGCCGCCTCGGCCTCTGAGCTATTCCAGAAGTAGTGAGGAGGCTTTTTTGGAGGCCTAGGCTTTT
GCAAAAAGCTAACTTGTTTATTGCAGCTTATAATGGTTACAAATAAAGCAATAGCATCACAAATTTCACA
AATAAAGCATTTTTTTCACTGCATTCTAGTTGTGGTTTGTCCAAACTCATCAATGTATCTTATCATGTCT
GGATCCGCTGCATTAATGAATCGGCCAACGCGCGGGGAGAGGCGGTTTGCGTATTGGGCGCTCTTCCGCT
TCCTCGCTCACTGACTCGCTGCGCTCGGTCGTTCGGCTGCGGCGAGCGGTATCAGCTCACTCAAAGGCGG
TAATACGGTTATCCACAGAATCAGGGGATAACGCAGGAAAGAACATGTGAGCAAAAGGCCAGCAAAAGGC
CAGGAACCGTAAAAAGGCCGCGTTGCTGGCGTTTTTCCATAGGCTCCGCCCCCCTGACGAGCATCACAAA
AATCGACGCTCAAGTCAGAGGTGGCGAAACCCGACAGGACTATAAAGATACCAGGCGTTTCCCCCTGGAA
GCTCCCTCGTGCGCTCTCCTGTTCCGACCCTGCCGCTTACCGGATACCTGTCCGCCTTTCTCCCTTCGGG
AAGCGTGGCGCTTTCTCATAGCTCACGCTGTAGGTATCTCAGTTCGGTGTAGGTCGTTCGCTCCAAGCTG
GGCTGTGTGCACGAACCCCCCGTTCAGCCCGACCGCTGCGCCTTATCCGGTAACTATCGTCTTGAGTCCA
ACCCGGTAAGACACGACTTATCGCCACTGGCAGCAGCCACTGGTAACAGGATTAGCAGAGCGAGGTATGT
AGGCGGTGCTACAGAGTTCTTGAAGTGGTGGCCTAACTACGGCTACACTAGAAGAACAGTATTTGGTATC
TGCGCTCTGCTGAAGCCAGTTACCTTCGGAAAAAGAGTTGGTAGCTCTTGATCCGGCAAACAAACCACCG
CTGGTAGCGGTGGTTTTTTTGTTTGCAAGCAGCAGATTACGCGCAGAAAAAAAGGATCTCAAGAAGATCC
TTTGATCTTTTCTACGGGGTCTGACGCTCAGTGGAACGAAAACTCACGTTAAGGGATTTTGGTCATGAGA
TTATCAAAAAGGATCTTCACCTAGATCCTTTTAAATTAAAAATGAAGTTTTAAATCAATCTAAAGTATAT
ATGAGTAAACTTGGTCTGACAGTTACCAATGCTTAATCAGTGAGGCACCTATCTCAGCGATCTGTCTATT
TCGTTCATCCATAGTTGCCTGACTCCCCGTCGTGTAGATAACTACGATACGGGAGGGCTTACCATCTGGC
CCCAGTGCTGCAATGATACCGCGAGACCCACGCTCACCGGCTCCAGATTTATCAGCAATAAACCAGCCAG
CCGGAAGGGCCGAGCGCAGAAGTGGTCCTGCAACTTTATCCGCCTCCATCCAGTCTATTAATTGTTGCCG
GGAAGCTAGAGTAAGTAGTTCGCCAGTTAATAGTTTGCGCAACGTTGTTGCCATTGCTACAGGCATCGTG
GTGTCACGCTCGTCGTTTGGTATGGCTTCATTCAGCTCCGGTTCCCAACGATCAAGGCGAGTTACATGAT
CCCCCATGTTGTGCAAAAAAGCGGTTAGCTCCTTCGGTCCTCCGATCGTTGTCAGAAGTAAGTTGGCCGC
AGTGTTATCACTCATGGTTATGGCAGCACTGCATAATTCTCTTACTGTCATGCCATCCGTAAGATGCTTT
TCTGTGACTGGTGAGTACTCAACCAAGTCATTCTGAGAATAGTGTATGCGGCGACCGAGTTGCTCTTGCC
CGGCGTCAATACGGGATAATACCGCGCCACATAGCAGAACTTTAAAAGTGCTCATCATTGGAAAACGTTC
TTCGGGGCGAAAACTCTCAAGGATCTTACCGCTGTTGAGATCCAGTTCGATGTAACCCACTCGTGCACCC
AACTGATCTTCAGCATCTTTTACTTTCACCAGCGTTTCTGGGTGAGCAAAAACAGGAAGGCAAAATGCCG
CAAAAAAGGGAATAAGGGCGACACGGAAATGTTGAATACTCATACTCTTCCTTTTTCAATATTATTGAAG
CATTTATCAGGGTTATTGTCTCATGAGCGGATACATATTTGAATGTATTTAGAAAAATAAACAAATAGGG
GTTCCGCGCACATTTCCCCGAAAAGTGCCACCTGG
